Addgene plasmid #111945: Hsh155 R778A
Purpose: This is a shuffle plasmid containing the HSH155 gene and the surrounding genomic regions. It bears a TRP marker for shuffle into a HSH155 deletion strain. It has the R778A mutation
Depositing lab: Aaron Hoskins. Depositing organization: University of Wisconsin, Madison. Publication: Functional Analysis of Hsh155/SF3b1 Interactions with the U2 snRNA/Branch Site Duplex. Carrocci TJ, Paulson JC, Hoskins AA. RNA. 2018 May 11. pii: rna.065664.118. doi: 10.1261/rna.065664.118. PubMed 29752352.
Backbone
  Vector backbone: pRS414
  Backbone manufacturer: ATCC
  Backbone size w/o insert (bp): 4788
  Total vector size (bp): 8124
  Vector type: Bacterial Expression, Yeast Expression
  Selectable markers: TRP1
Growth in bacteria
  Bacterial resistance: Ampicillin, 100 μg/mL
  Growth temperature: 37°C
  Growth strain: DH5alpha
  Copy number: Unknown
Gene/Insert
  Gene/Insert name: Hsh155 R778A
  Species: S. cerevisiae (budding yeast)
  Insert size (bp): 3339
  Mutation: R778A
Terms and licenses: Academic/Nonprofit Terms; Industry Terms: Not Available to Industry
How to cite: Hsh155 R778A was a gift from Aaron Hoskins (Addgene plasmid # 111945 ; http://n2t.net/addgene:111945 ; RRID:Addgene_111945)
