[The description below was written by a language model from this plasmid's Addgene catalogue record and pLannotate feature annotations shown in this document.]
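Description:
Hsh155 R778A is a yeast–E. coli shuttle plasmid built on the pRS414 backbone, a low-copy centromeric vector. In Saccharomyces cerevisiae it is maintained through a CEN6/ARS element, which gives stable, roughly single-copy segregation, and it is selected by the TRP1 auxotrophic marker expressed from its own promoter. In bacteria it replicates from a high-copy ColE1/pUC-type origin and confers ampicillin resistance through β-lactamase. An f1 origin, flanking T7 and T3 phage promoters, and remnants of the lac promoter/operator and lacZα cloning region are carried over from the parental backbone and play no stated role in the construct's use.

The insert of about 3.3 kb is a genomic fragment from budding yeast containing the HSH155 open reading frame along with its surrounding chromosomal sequence. The annotation also picks up a short fragment of the neighbouring ABZ2 gene downstream. No heterologous yeast promoter is annotated, so expression presumably depends on the native flanking regions included in the fragment. HSH155 encodes the yeast homologue of SF3b1, a U2 snRNP component that contacts the pre-mRNA around the branch site early in spliceosome assembly. This version carries the R778A substitution.

The plasmid is intended for plasmid shuffling: it is introduced into an HSH155 deletion strain so that the mutant allele can replace a wild-type copy as the sole source of the protein. This allows the effect of R778A on viability and splicing to be assessed, in the context of studies of Hsh155/SF3b1 interactions with the U2 snRNA/branch site duplex.
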