Features (pLannotate 1.2.2; 19 found; start..end, strand, type, name):
     27..45      +  promoter       T7 promoter: promoter for bacteriophage T7 RNA polymerase
    326..3238    +  CDS            HSH155: SF3B1_YEAST - Experimental evidence at protein level: Swiss-Prot protein existence level 1. Contacts pre-mRNA on both sides of the branch site early in spliceosome assembly. From Saccharomyces cerevisiae (strain ATCC 204508 / S288c) (Baker's yeast).
   3440..3493    +  CDS            ABZ2 (fragment): PABC_YEAST - Experimental evidence at protein level: Swiss-Prot protein existence level 1. Converts 4-amino-4-deoxychorismate into 4-aminobenzoate (PABA) and pyruvate. From Saccharomyces cerevisiae (strain ATCC 204508 / S288c) (Baker's yeast).
   3510..3528    -  promoter       T3 promoter: promoter for bacteriophage T3 RNA polymerase
   3573..3589    -  protein_bind   lac operator: The lac repressor binds to the lac operator to inhibit transcription in E. coli. This inhibition can be relieved by adding lactose or isopropyl-β-D-thiogalactopyranoside (IPTG). lac repressor encoded by lacI
   3597..3627    -  promoter       lac promoter: promoter for the E. coli lac operon
   3642..3663    -  protein_bind   CAP binding site: CAP binding activates transcription in the presence of cAMP. E. coli catabolite activator protein
   3676..3768    -  CDS            lacI (fragment): lac repressor; lacI; The lac repressor binds to the lac operator to inhibit transcription in E. coli. This inhibition can be relieved by adding lactose or isopropyl-β-D-thiogalactopyranoside (IPTG).
   3951..4539    -  rep_origin     ori: high-copy-number ColE1/pMB1/pBR322/pUC origin of replication
   4710..5570    -  CDS            AmpR: β-lactamase; bla; confers resistance to ampicillin, carbenicillin, and related antibiotics
   5571..5675    -  promoter       AmpR promoter: bla
   5712..6215    +  misc_feature   CEN/ARS: S. cerevisiae CEN6 centromere fused to an autonomously replicating sequence
   6283..6318    +  CDS            rop (fragment): Rop protein, which maintains plasmids at low copy number; rop
   6420..6469    +  misc_feature   bom (fragment): basis of mobility region from pBR322
   6607..6754    +  promoter       TRP1 promoter: S. cerevisiae TRP1
   6755..7429    +  CDS            TRP1: phosphoribosylanthranilate isomerase, required for tryptophan biosynthesis; S. cerevisiae TRP1; yeast auxotrophic marker
   7480..7531    +  misc_feature   bom (fragment): basis of mobility region from pBR322
   7559..7987    -  rep_origin     f1 ori (sequence partly withheld): f1 bacteriophage origin of replication; arrow indicates direction of (+) strand synthesis
   7991..19      -  CDS            lacZα (fragment) (across the origin): LacZα fragment of β-galactosidase; lacZ fragment
>Addgene plasmid #111945 | Hsh155 R778A | addgene full sequence | sequence record 213548 | Addgene NGS Result
GTAAAACGACGGCCAGTGAGCGCGCGTAATACGACTCACTATAGGGCGAATTGGGTACCGGGCCCCCCCC
TCGAGCATGTACTTTCCGCCTAACTACCATCACCTGTCTTTATTTATTCCGCTGACAGATATGCACAACC
AATTATCGTCTCTTGAAAGCTTTTTAGACGTGATTGCTGTTATTTGGCACGTTGTTAGTATTTAAGCTTA
TTCGGGTTTGCATTGATATTTGCCCGAGCAGAAATCTCCTTCTCGATGAGTTAGAACTGAAACATCTCTT
CAATTACTTATACATAATAAACATAGAAAGCCAGGACCTGTCATCATGAGTCATCCGATTCAATTTGTAA
ACGCTAATAATAGCGATAAGAGCCACCAATTAGGCGGTCAATATTCTATTCCTCAGGATTTGAGGGAAAA
CCTGCAGAAAGAAGCTGCACGTATTGGTGAGAACGAAAAAGATGTGCTACAGGAAAAAATGGAAACTAGG
ACAGTGCAAAATCGAGAGGATTCATACCACAAAAGAAGGTTTGATATGAAGTTTGAGCCGGATTCCGATA
CACAAACTGTTACGTCTTCAGAAAATACCCAAGACGCTGTCGTGCCAAGGAAAAGAAAATCTCGTTGGGA
TGTAAAAGGGTACGAGCCACCTGATGAATCTTCAACAGCGGTCAAAGAAAACTCTGATAGTGCTTTGGTT
AATGTAGAAGGAATCCATGATTTGATGTTTTTTAAACCTTCTGACCATAAATATTTCGCCGACGTTATAT
CCAAAAAACCCATAGATGAGTTAAATAAGGATGAAAAGAAAGAAAGAACCCTGTCGATGTTACTTCTGAA
AATAAAAAATGGCAATACAGCGAGTAGGAGGACTTCTATGCGGATTTTAACCGATAAAGCTGTTACATTT
GGTCCAGAAATGATATTTAACCGCTTATTGCCCATATTACTAGACAGAAGTTTGGAAGACCAGGAAAGAC
ATCTAATGATCAAGACCATAGATCGCGTCCTTTACCAGCTAGGAGATTTAACAAAACCTTACGTTCACAA
AATACTTGTAGTAGCTGCCCCATTGCTAATAGATGAAGATCCAATGGTTCGTTCAACAGGCCAGGAGATA
ATCACCAATCTGTCTACAGTCGCTGGCCTAAAAACCATTCTAACAGTAATGAGACCTGATATTGAGAATG
AGGATGAGTATGTTAGAAATGTAACTTCAAGAGCGGCGGCTGTGGTGGCAAAAGCCCTTGGTGTTAATCA
ATTGCTTCCTTTCATCAATGCAGCATGCCACTCACGGAAGTCTTGGAAAGCAAGGCATACTGGCATAAAA
ATTGTGCAGCAAATAGGTATACTTTTGGGAATAGGTGTCTTGAATCATCTTACTGGGCTGATGAGTTGTA
TCAAAGACTGCCTAATGGATGATCACGTTCCGGTGCGAATTGTTACAGCACATACTTTATCAACACTAGC
AGAAAATTCTTATCCATATGGTATCGAAGTTTTCAACGTTGTACTGGAGCCATTATGGAAGGGTATAAGA
AGTCATCGTGGTAAAGTGCTATCTTCTTTTTTAAAAGCTGTTGGATCTATGATCCCATTGATGGACCCAG
AGTATGCCGGTTATTATACCACAGAAGCAATGAGAATAATTAGACGTGAATTCGACTCTCCCGATGATGA
AATGAAAAAGACCATTCTTTTAGTATTACAAAAATGTAGCGCTGTAGAATCCATAACGCCAAAATTTCTG
AGAGAAGAAATCGCGCCAGAATTCTTTCAAAAATTTTGGGTCAGACGAGTGGCATTGGATAGACCATTAA
ACAAAGTTGTTACATATACTACTGTTACATTAGCAAAGAAATTAGGTTGTTCTTATACCATTGATAAATT
ATTAACACCATTGAGAGATGAAGCTGAGCCGTTCAGAACAATGGCTGTCCATGCTGTTACTAGAACAGTA
AACTTATTAGGGACAGCAGATTTAGATGAGAGATTAGAAACGAGGCTTATTGATGCGCTCTTGATAGCAT
TTCAAGAACAAACAAATAGTGATTCTATAATCTTTAAAGGGTTTGGGGCAGTGACGGTGTCACTTGACAT
CCGTATGAAACCGTTTTTAGCACCCATTGTGAGTACGATTTTAAATCATTTAAAGCATAAAACTCCCTTG
GTTCGTCAACATGCAGCAGATCTATGTGCCATACTAATACCAGTCATCAAGAACTGTCACGAATTCGAAA
TGTTGAATAAATTGAACATTATATTGTATGAATCCTTAGGCGAAGTATATCCAGAGGTATTAGGTTCTAT
AATCAACGCTATGTACTGTATTACTAGCGTAATGGATTTGGATAAACTACAACCTCCTATTAATCAAATT
TTACCAACCTTAACTCCAATTTTAAGAAACAAGCATAGAAAAGTCGAAGTAAACACTATCAAATTTGTTG
GACTTATTGGTAAATTAGCACCTACCTATGCACCTCCTAAAGAATGGATGAGAATATGTTTTGAACTATT
AGAACTTTTGAAAAGTACAAATAAAGAAATAAGAAGATCAGCAAATGCCACGTTTGGATTCATTGCTGAA
GCAATTGGACCTCACGATGTTCTTGTTGCGTTATTGAACAATTTAAAGGTTCAAGAACGTCAGTTAGCTG
TATGCACGGCTGTTGCTATCGGTATCGTTGCTAAAGTGTGTGGTCCTTACAACGTGCTGCCAGTAATCAT
GAATGAATACACAACACCAGAGACTAATGTTCAAAACGGTGTTCTCAAGGCCATGTCATTCATGTTTGAG
TACATTGGTAACATGTCTAAGGATTACATATACTTCATAACACCATTATTAGAAGATGCACTCACCGATA
GGGATTTAGTTCATCGTCAGACAGCGTCGAACGTAATAACCCACTTAGCTTTAAACTGTTCAGGTACAGG
TCACGAAGATGCCTTCATTCATTTAATGAATCTTCTAATACCCAATATTTTTGAAACTTCACCACATGCT
ATTATGCGTATTTTAGAAGGTTTGGAGGCACTGAGTCAAGCTCTTGGCCCTGGACTATTCATGAACTACA
TATGGGCAGGATTGTTCCATCCAGCGAAGAATGTAAGGAAAGCATTTTGGAGGGTGTATAATAACATGTA
CGTAATGTACCAGGACGCCATGGTACCTTTTTACCCCGTTACACCAGACAACAATGAAGAATATATAGAA
GAACTGGATTTAGTTCTGTGAATATATATAGAGCATATAAATAACCACAACTTGTAAGAATATTTTACTT
GACACACCTATATCATCACGTCACGATGCCTTCATAGATTATGATGAAATATAAACAGAACCTGCTATTG
GAAAAAAAAGGGCAGGAAAAAATTTTGTGAAAGTGAGTAAAAGAAAGATGAAGAGCGAGACATGGATAAT
AAGAAATAGATGTCACTAATGGACAATTGGAAGACTGATATGGAAAGTTACGATGAAGGAGGAGCTCCAG
CTTTTGTTCCCTTTAGTGAGGGTTAATTGCGCGCTTGGCGTAATCATGGTCATAGCTGTTTCCTGTGTGA
AATTGTTATCCGCTCACAATTCCACACAACATACGAGCCGGAAGCATAAAGTGTAAAGCCTGGGGTGCCT
AATGAGTGAGCTAACTCACATTAATTGCGTTGCGCTCACTGCCCGCTTTCCAGTCGGGAAACCTGTCGTG
CCAGCTGCATTAATGAATCGGCCAACGCGCGGGGAGAGGCGGTTTGCGTATTGGGCGCTCTTCCGCTTCC
TCGCTCACTGACTCGCTGCGCTCGGTCGTTCGGCTGCGGCGAGCGGTATCAGCTCACTCAAAGGCGGTAA
TACGGTTATCCACAGAATCAGGGGATAACGCAGGAAAGAACATGTGAGCAAAAGGCCAGCAAAAGGCCAG
GAACCGTAAAAAGGCCGCGTTGCTGGCGTTTTTCCATAGGCTCCGCCCCCCTGACGAGCATCACAAAAAT
CGACGCTCAAGTCAGAGGTGGCGAAACCCGACAGGACTATAAAGATACCAGGCGTTTCCCCCTGGAAGCT
CCCTCGTGCGCTCTCCTGTTCCGACCCTGCCGCTTACCGGATACCTGTCCGCCTTTCTCCCTTCGGGAAG
CGTGGCGCTTTCTCATAGCTCACGCTGTAGGTATCTCAGTTCGGTGTAGGTCGTTCGCTCCAAGCTGGGC
TGTGTGCACGAACCCCCCGTTCAGCCCGACCGCTGCGCCTTATCCGGTAACTATCGTCTTGAGTCCAACC
CGGTAAGACACGACTTATCGCCACTGGCAGCAGCCACTGGTAACAGGATTAGCAGAGCGAGGTATGTAGG
CGGTGCTACAGAGTTCTTGAAGTGGTGGCCTAACTACGGCTACACTAGAAGAACAGTATTTGGTATCTGC
GCTCTGCTGAAGCCAGTTACCTTCGGAAAAAGAGTTGGTAGCTCTTGATCCGGCAAACAAACCACCGCTG
GTAGCGGTGGTTTTTTTGTTTGCAAGCAGCAGATTACGCGCAGAAAAAAAGGATCTCAAGAAGATCCTTT
GATCTTTTCTACGGGGTCTGACGCTCAGTGGAACGAAAACTCACGTTAAGGGATTTTGGTCATGAGATTA
TCAAAAAGGATCTTCACCTAGATCCTTTTAAATTAAAAATGAAGTTTTAAATCAATCTAAAGTATATATG
AGTAAACTTGGTCTGACAGTTACCAATGCTTAATCAGTGAGGCACCTATCTCAGCGATCTGTCTATTTCG
TTCATCCATAGTTGCCTGACTCCCCGTCGTGTAGATAACTACGATACGGGAGGGCTTACCATCTGGCCCC
AGTGCTGCAATGATACCGCGAGACCCACGCTCACCGGCTCCAGATTTATCAGCAATAAACCAGCCAGCCG
GAAGGGCCGAGCGCAGAAGTGGTCCTGCAACTTTATCCGCCTCCATCCAGTCTATTAATTGTTGCCGGGA
AGCTAGAGTAAGTAGTTCGCCAGTTAATAGTTTGCGCAACGTTGTTGCCATTGCTACAGGCATCGTGGTG
TCACGCTCGTCGTTTGGTATGGCTTCATTCAGCTCCGGTTCCCAACGATCAAGGCGAGTTACATGATCCC
CCATGTTGTGCAAAAAAGCGGTTAGCTCCTTCGGTCCTCCGATCGTTGTCAGAAGTAAGTTGGCCGCAGT
GTTATCACTCATGGTTATGGCAGCACTGCATAATTCTCTTACTGTCATGCCATCCGTAAGATGCTTTTCT
GTGACTGGTGAGTACTCAACCAAGTCATTCTGAGAATAGTGTATGCGGCGACCGAGTTGCTCTTGCCCGG
CGTCAATACGGGATAATACCGCGCCACATAGCAGAACTTTAAAAGTGCTCATCATTGGAAAACGTTCTTC
GGGGCGAAAACTCTCAAGGATCTTACCGCTGTTGAGATCCAGTTCGATGTAACCCACTCGTGCACCCAAC
TGATCTTCAGCATCTTTTACTTTCACCAGCGTTTCTGGGTGAGCAAAAACAGGAAGGCAAAATGCCGCAA
AAAAGGGAATAAGGGCGACACGGAAATGTTGAATACTCATACTCTTCCTTTTTCAATATTATTGAAGCAT
TTATCAGGGTTATTGTCTCATGAGCGGATACATATTTGAATGTATTTAGAAAAATAAACAAATAGGGGTT
CCGCGCACATTTCCCCGAAAAGTGCCACCTGGGTCCTTTTCATCACGTGCTATAAAAATAATTATAATTT
AAATTTTTTAATATAAATATATAAATTAAAAATAGAAAGTAAAAAAAGAAATTAAAGAAAAAATAGTTTT
TGTTTTCCGAAGATGTAAAAGACTCTAGGGGGATCGCCAACAAATACTACCTTTTATCTTGCTCTTCCTG
CTCTCAGGTATTAATGCCGAATTGTTTCATCTTGTCTGTGTAGAAGACCACACACGAAAATCCTGTGATT
TTACATTTTACTTATCGTTAATCGAATGTATATCTATTTAATCTGCTTTTCTTGTCTAATAAATATATAT
GTAAAGTACGCTTTTTGTTGAAATTTTTTAAACCTTTGTTTATTTTTTTTTCTTCATTCCGTAACTCTTC
TACCTTCTTTATTTACTTTCTAAAATCCAAATACAAAACATAAAAATAAATAAACACAGAGTAAATTCCC
AAATTATTCCATCATTAAAAGATACGAGGCGCGTGTAAGTTACAGGCAAGCGATCCGTCTAAGAAACCAT
TATTATCATGACATTAACCTATAAAAATAGGCGTATCACGAGGCCCTTTCGTCTCGCGCGTTTCGGTGAT
GACGGTGAAAACCTCTGACACATGCAGCTCCCGGAGACGGTCACAGCTTGTCTGTAAGCGGATGCCGGGA
GCAGACAAGCCCGTCAGGGCGCGTCAGCGGGTGTTGGCGGGTGTCGGGGCTGGCTTAACTATGCGGCATC
AGAGCAGATTGTACTGAGAGTGCACCATAGATCACGACATTACTATATATATAATATAGGAAGCATTTAA
TAGAACAGCATCGTAATATATGTGTACTTTGCAGTTATGACGCCAGATGGCAGTAGTGGAAGATATTCTT
TATTGAAAAATAGCTTGTCACCTTACGTACAATCTTGATCCGGAGCTTTTCTTTTTTTGCCGATTAAGAA
TTAATTCGGTCGAAAAAAGAAAAGGAGAGGGCCAAGAGGGAGGGCATTGGTGACTATTGAGCACGTGAGT
ATACGTGATTAAGCACACAAAGGCAGCTTGGAGTATGTCTGTTATTAATTTCACAGGTAGTTCTGGTCCA
TTGGTGAAAGTTTGCGGCTTGCAGAGCACAGAGGCCGCAGAATGTGCTCTAGATTCCGATGCTGACTTGC
TGGGTATTATATGTGTGCCCAATAGAAAGAGAACAATTGACCCGGTTATTGCAAGGAAAATTTCAAGTCT
TGTAAAAGCATATAAAAATAGTTCAGGCACTCCGAAATACTTGGTTGGCGTGTTTCGTAATCAACCTAAG
GAGGATGTTTTGGCTCTGGTCAATGATTACGGCATTGATATCGTCCAACTGCATGGAGATGAGTCGTGGC
AAGAATACCAAGAGTTCCTCGGTTTGCCAGTTATTAAAAGACTCGTATTTCCAAAAGACTGCAACATACT
ACTCAGTGCAGCTTCACAGAAACCTCATTCGTTTATTCCCTTGTTTGATTCAGAAGCAGGTGGGACAGGT
GAACTTTTGGATTGGAACTCGATTTCTGACTGGGTTGGAAGGCAAGAGAGCCCCGAAAGCTTACATTTTA
TGTTAGCTGGTGGACTGACGCCAGAAAATGTTGGTGATGCGCTTAGATTAAATGGCGTTATTGGTGTTGA
TGTAAGCGGAGGTGTGGAGACAAATGGTGTAAAAGACTCTAACAAAATAGCAAATTTCGTCAAAAATGCT
AAGAAATAGGTTATTACTGAGTAGTATTTATTTAAGTATTGTTTGTGCACTTGCCGATCTATGCGGTGTG
AAATACCGCACAGATGCGTAAGGAGAAAATACCGCATCAGGAAATTGTAAGCGTTAATATTTTGTTAAAA
TTCGCGTTAAATTTTTGTTAAATCAGCTCATTTTTTAACCAATAGGCCGAAATCGGCAAAATCCCTTATA
AATCAAAAGAATAGACCGAGATAGGGT
[37 nt withheld, positions 7658-7694]
AAAGAACGTGGACTCCAACGTCAAAGG
[49 nt withheld, positions 7722-7770]
T
[91 nt withheld, positions 7772-7862]
G
[124 nt withheld, positions 7864-7987]
CCATTCGCCATTCAGGCTGCGCAACTGTTGGGAAGGGCGATCGGTGCGGGCCTCTTCGCTATTACGCCAG
CTGGCGAAAGGGGGATGTGCTGCAAGGCGATTAAGTTGGGTAACGCCAGGGTTTTCCCAGTCACGACGTT
